Addgene plasmid #21585: pMT2-MEKK3-K392A
Depositing lab: John Kyriakis. Depositing organization: Massachusetts General Hospital. Publication: Direct activation of mitogen-activated protein kinase kinase kinase MEKK1 by the Ste20p homologue GCK and the adapter protein TRAF2. Chadee DN, Yuasa T, Kyriakis JM. Mol Cell Biol. 2002 Feb . 22(3):737-49. 10.1128/MCB.22.3.737-749.2002 PubMed 11784851.
Backbone
  Vector backbone: pMT2
  Backbone manufacturer: Unknown
  Backbone size w/o insert (bp): 5100
  Vector type: Mammalian Expression
Growth in bacteria
  Bacterial resistance: Ampicillin, 100 μg/mL
  Growth temperature: 37°C
  Growth strain: DH5alpha
  Copy number: High Copy
Gene/Insert
  Gene/Insert name: mitogen-activated protein kinase kinase kinase 3 (alt name: MEKK3)
  Species: H. sapiens (human)
  Mutation: Lysine 392 to Arginine
  Entrez Gene: MAP3K3 (a.k.a. MAPKKK3, MEKK3)
  Cloning method: Restriction Enzyme
  Sequencing primers: 5′ pMT2-F
Terms and licenses: Academic/Nonprofit Terms; Industry Terms: Not Available to Industry
Depositor comments: lysine mutant activity unknown
How to cite: pMT2-MEKK3-K392A was a gift from John Kyriakis (Addgene plasmid # 21585 ; http://n2t.net/addgene:21585 ; RRID:Addgene_21585)
