[The description below was written by a language model from this plasmid's Addgene catalogue record.]
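Description:
pMT2-MEKK3-K392A is a mammalian expression plasmid built on the pMT2 backbone (about 5.1 kb without insert) and carrying human MAP3K3, the gene for mitogen-activated protein kinase kinase kinase 3 (MEKK3). It is propagated in E. coli as a high-copy plasmid under ampicillin selection. No feature table accompanies the entry, and the catalogue fields do not state the promoter, the polyadenylation signal, the origins of replication, any epitope tag or the size of the insert. The insert was introduced by restriction enzyme cloning, and no mammalian selection marker is listed.

The insert carries a point mutation at lysine 392, but the record is internally inconsistent about its nature. The plasmid name indicates a lysine-to-alanine change (K392A), whereas the mutation field describes lysine 392 to arginine. This can only be resolved by sequencing the construct. Substituting a conserved lysine in a protein kinase's catalytic domain is a common way to produce a kinase-inactive or dominant-interfering variant, which is a plausible reason for this design. However, the depositor explicitly notes that the activity of this lysine mutant is unknown, so it should not be assumed to be catalytically dead.

The plasmid is associated with work on how upstream components such as a Ste20-family kinase and the adapter TRAF2 activate MAP3K-level kinases. This suggests it was meant for expression in cultured mammalian cells as a mutant counterpart to wild-type MEKK3 in studies of stress-activated MAPK signalling.
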