>Addgene plasmid #21585 | pMT2-MEKK3-K392A | addgene partial sequence | sequence record 27251 | 21585 with MEKK3-R
NGCGTCCGNANTCAGAATCGTCTGCAGGCGTTTGCTGGCCCCAAAGTCCCCCAGCTTTACATTCCCAGCA
GAGTCTCGGAGGATGTTGGCTCCCTTAATGTCCCGGTGAACAATCATGTTGCTGTGCAGGTAGGACATGC
CCTCCAGGATCTGCCGCGTGTACTTTCGGGTCACGCTCTCTGTCAGAGCACCGTAAGCCTTCAACTGGTC
TTTCACCGAGCCCCCTGGCATGTACTCCATGAAGATGGTCAGGGTCTTCTCAGCGCGGTCCCGCAGACAG
CCATAGTACTGCACGATGCGCTCATGCTGCAAGTTCTTTAGCAACTGGATCTCGCACTCCAGAGCACTCA
CCTCCTTGCTTGTCTCAGGACTGTCTGGATCAAATTGGACCTGCGCGGAAGCAAGTTCACGTCCCGTGTC
CACGTCATAGCACAAATAGACCCTGCCGAAGGCACCCTGGCCCAGGAGCTTTCCCCGGCGCCAGTTGATG
GGGGCACTGGGAGACTTGGTTGGCACATTCCTCTCCTGCACAGAGAGGGCATTCTCGCTGTCCGCACTCC
GCAGGCGCCCACGGGGGTCCAGGTATTGCACAGCCAGACCCATGTTCTCGCCATTTGTGCTCAGGGAGCG
GCTGGAGGGCACCAGGGTGAACAAGTTGCCTTGATGACGCCGTATTCGGGGAAATGTTCTTCTGCCATCA
CTGTAGTCCTTGTGGTGCACAGACACGTGGTAGCGCCGGGGGTA
