>Addgene plasmid #21585 | pMT2-MEKK3-K392A | addgene partial sequence | sequence record 27252 | 21585 with pMT2-F
ATTCTAGACTAGTACGGGGGGGGGGCCGCCGCCCGGGCCCCCGGCATGCAGCCCCGGCTGCGGAGGTGAC
ACTCACGGACCTTAGCCACCGCCGCCGCCATCGCCACCATGGACGAACAGGAGGCATTGAACTCAATCAT
GAACGATCTGGTGGCCCTCCAGATGAACCGACGTCACCGGATGCCTGGATATGAGACCATGAAGAACAAA
GACACAGGTCACTCAAATAGGCAGAGTGACGTCAGAATCAAGTTCGAGCACAACGGGGAGAGGCGAATTA
TAGCGTTCAGCCGGCCTGTGAAATATGAAGATGTGGAGCACAAGGTGACAACAGTATTTGGACAACCTCT
TGATCTACATTACATGAACAATGAGCTCTCCATCCTGCTGAAAAACCAAGATGATCTTGATAAAGCAATT
GACATTTTAGATAGAAGCTCAAGCATGAAAAGCCTTAGGATATTGCTGTTGTCCCAGGACAGAAACCATA
ACAGTTCCTCTCCCCACTCTGAGGTGTCCAGACAGGTGCGGATCAAGGCTTCCCAGTCCGCAGGGGATAT
AAATACTATCTACCAGCCCCCCGAGCCCAGAAGCAGGCACCTCTCTGTCAGCTCCCAGAACCCTGGCCGA
AGCTCACCTCCC
